Addgene plasmid #115834: pscALPS-SIV-CPZ-LB7 vpr
Purpose: Encodes codon optimized 3xFLAG-SIVCPZ-LB7 Vpr (DQ373064) and puromycin resistance protein
Depositing lab: Jeremy Luban. Depositing organization: University of Massachusetts, Worcester. Publication: Primate immunodeficiency virus proteins Vpx and Vpr counteract transcriptional repression of proviruses by the HUSH complex. Yurkovetskiy L, Guney MH, Kim K, Goh SL, McCauley S, Dauphin A, Diehl WE, Luban J. Nat Microbiol. 2018 Dec;3(12):1354-1361. doi: 10.1038/s41564-018-0256-x. Epub 2018 Oct 8. PubMed 30297740.
Backbone
  Vector backbone: pscALPS Puro
  Vector type: Lentiviral
  Selectable markers: Puromycin
Growth in bacteria
  Bacterial resistance: Ampicillin, 100 μg/mL
  Growth temperature: 30°C
  Growth strain: NEB Stable
  Copy number: High Copy
Gene/Insert
  Gene/Insert name: SIVCPZ-LB7 Vpr (DQ373064)
  Promoter: SFFV
  Tag / fusion protein: 3x-FLAG (N terminal on insert)
  Cloning method: Restriction Enzyme; 5′ cloning site XbaI (unknown if destroyed); 3′ cloning site EcoRI (unknown if destroyed)
Terms and licenses: Academic/Nonprofit Terms; Industry Terms: Not Available to Industry
Depositor comments: PuroR . Please visit https://www.biorxiv.org/content/early/2018/04/03/293001 for bioRxiv preprint.
How to cite: pscALPS-SIV-CPZ-LB7 vpr was a gift from Jeremy Luban (Addgene plasmid # 115834 ; http://n2t.net/addgene:115834 ; RRID:Addgene_115834)
