[The description below was written by a language model from this plasmid's Addgene catalogue record and pLannotate feature annotations shown in this document.]
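Description:
pscALPS-SIV-CPZ-LB7 vpr is an HIV-1-based lentiviral transfer vector built on the pscALPS Puro backbone for expressing the accessory protein Vpr from the chimpanzee simian immunodeficiency virus isolate SIVcpz LB7 in mammalian cells. In bacteria it is maintained through a high-copy ColE1/pUC-type origin and selected with ampicillin via the β-lactamase gene.

The viral cassette begins with a CMV enhancer/promoter placed upstream of a truncated 5′ LTR, an arrangement that drives genomic RNA transcription in packaging cells. This is followed by the HIV-1 Ψ packaging signal with a short gag fragment, the Rev response element for Rev-dependent nuclear export, and the cPPT/CTS that aids nuclear import of the reverse-transcribed genome. Fragments annotated as env, Rev and nef appear to be residual HIV-1 sequence flanking these elements rather than functional genes. Within the vector, the spleen focus-forming virus (SFFV) LTR promoter drives a codon-optimized Vpr open reading frame carrying an N-terminal 3xFLAG tag for detection or immunoprecipitation; the annotation software matched this by homology to HIV-1 Vpr. Downstream lies a puromycin N-acetyltransferase gene for selecting transduced cells. The element that drives its expression is not annotated, leaving an unassigned gap between Vpr and PuroR. A WPRE follows to enhance transcript expression, and a second truncated LTR closes the cassette. An SV40 promoter is also annotated upstream of the CMV enhancer.

The associated publication concerns how primate lentiviral Vpx and Vpr proteins counteract HUSH complex-mediated transcriptional repression of proviruses, so the construct serves to deliver this Vpr orthologue stably into target cells for such comparative functional studies.
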