Features (pLannotate 1.2.2; 21 found; start..end, strand, type, name):
     69..398     +  promoter       SV40 promoter: SV40 enhancer and early promoter
    410..789     +  enhancer       CMV enhancer: human cytomegalovirus immediate early enhancer
    790..989     +  promoter       CMV promoter: human cytomegalovirus (CMV) immediate early promoter
   1007..1187    +  LTR            5' LTR (truncated): truncated 5' long terminal repeat (LTR) from HIV-1
   1234..1359    +  misc_feature   HIV-1 Ψ: packaging signal of human immunodeficiency virus type 1
   1343..1681    +  CDS            HIV-1 gag (fragment): gag protein from human immunodeficiency virus 1; gag
   1856..2089    +  misc_feature   RRE: The Rev response element (RRE) of HIV-1 allows for Rev-dependent mRNA export from the nucleus to the cytoplasm.
   2210..2452    +  CDS            env (fragment): ENV_HV2ST - Experimental evidence at protein level: Swiss-Prot protein existence level 1. The gp120-gp41 heterodimer allows rapid transcytosis of the virus through CD4 negative cells such as simple epithelial monolayers of the intestinal, rectal and endocervical epithelial barriers. Both gp120 and gp41 specifically recognize glycosphingolipids galactosyl- ceramide (GalCer) or 3' sulfo-galactosyl-ceramide (GalS) present in the lipid rafts structures of epithelial cells. Binding to these alternative receptors allows the rapid transcytosis of the virus through the epithelial cells. This transcyto
   2465..2565    +  CDS            Rev (fragment): human immunodeficiency virus 1 (HIV-1) Rev protein; rev; enhances nuclear export of unspliced and incompletely spliced viral mRNAs
   2615..2732    +  misc_feature   cPPT/CTS: central polypurine tract and central termination sequence of HIV-1
   2869..3276    +  promoter       SFFV promoter: spleen focus-forming virus long terminal repeat (LTR) promoter
   3342..3364    +  CDS            FLAG (fragment): FLAG® epitope tag, followed by an enterokinase cleavage site
   3375..3662    +  CDS            vpr: VPR_HV1RH - Experimental evidence at protein level: Swiss-Prot protein existence level 1. During virus entry, plays a role in the transport of the viral pre-integration (PIC) complex to the host nucleus. This function is crucial for viral infection of non-dividing macrophages. May act directly at the nuclear pore complex, by binding nucleoporins phenylalanine-glycine (FG)-repeat regions. From Human immunodeficiency virus type 1 group M subtype B (isolate RF/HAT3) (HIV-1).
   4172..4771    +  CDS            PuroR: puromycin N-acetyltransferase; pac from Streptomyces alboniger; confers resistance to puromycin
   4781..5369    +  misc_feature   WPRE: woodchuck hepatitis virus posttranscriptional regulatory element
   5380..5880    +  CDS            nef (fragment): NEF_HV1LA - Experimental evidence at protein level: Swiss-Prot protein existence level 1. Extracellular Nef protein targets CD4(+) T-lymphocytes for apoptosis by interacting with CXCR4 surface receptors. From Human immunodeficiency virus type 1 group M subtype B (isolate Lai) (HIV-1).
   5887..6067    +  LTR            5' LTR (truncated): truncated 5' long terminal repeat (LTR) from HIV-1
   6138..6726    -  rep_origin     ori: high-copy-number ColE1/pMB1/pBR322/pUC origin of replication
   6897..7757    -  CDS            AmpR: β-lactamase; bla; confers resistance to ampicillin, carbenicillin, and related antibiotics
   7758..7862    -  promoter       AmpR promoter: bla
   7921..7973    -  misc_feature   bom (fragment): basis of mobility region from pBR322
>Addgene plasmid #115834 | pscALPS-SIV-CPZ-LB7 vpr | addgene full sequence | sequence record 232566 | Addgene NGS Result
AATCTGCTTAGGGTTAGGCGTTTTGCGCTGCTTCGCGATGTACGGGCCAGATATACGCGCTGTGGAATGT
GTGTCAGTTAGGGTGTGGAAAGTCCCCAGGCTCCCCAGCAGGCAGAAGTATGCAAAGCATGCATCTCAAT
TAGTCAGCAACCAGGTGTGGAAAGTCCCCAGGCTCCCCAGCAGGCAGAAGTATGCAAAGCATGCATCTCA
ATTAGTCAGCAACCATAGTCCCGCCCCTAACTCCGCCCATCCCGCCCCTAACTCCGCCCAGTTCCGCCCA
TTCTCCGCCCCATGGCTGACTAATTTTTTTTATTTATGCAGAGGCCGAGGCCGCCTCTGCCTCTGAGCTA
TTCCAGAAGTAGTGAGGAGGCTTTTTTGGAGGCCTAGGCTTTTGCAAAAAGCTCGCGTTGACATTGATTA
TTGACTAGTTATTAATAGTAATCAATTACGGGGTCATTAGTTCATAGCCCATATATGGAGTTCCGCGTTA
CATAACTTACGGTAAATGGCCCGCCTGGCTGACCGCCCAACGACCCCCGCCCATTGACGTCAATAATGAC
GTATGTTCCCATAGTAACGCCAATAGGGACTTTCCATTGACGTCAATGGGTGGAGTATTTACGGTAAACT
GCCCACTTGGCAGTACATCAAGTGTATCATATGCCAAGTACGCCCCCTATTGACGTCAATGACGGTAAAT
GGCCCGCCTGGCATTATGCCCAGTACATGACCTTATGGGACTTTCCTACTTGGCAGTACATCTACGTATT
AGTCATCGCTATTACCATGGTGATGCGGTTTTGGCAGTACATCAATGGGCGTGGATAGCGGTTTGACTCA
CGGGGATTTCCAAGTCTCCACCCCATTGACGTCAATGGGAGTTTGTTTTGGCACCAAAATCAACGGGACT
TTCCAAAATGTCGTAACAACTCCGCCCCATTGACGCAAATGGGCGGTAGGCGTGTACGGTGGGAGGTCTA
TATAAGCAGCGCGTTTTGCCTGTACTGGGTCTCTCTGGTTAGACCAGATCTGAGCCTGGGAGCTCTCTGG
CTAACTAGGGAACCCACTGCTTAAGCCTCAATAAAGCTTGCCTTGAGTGCTTCAAGTAGTGTGTGCCCGT
CTGTTGTGTGACTCTGGTAACTAGAGATCCCTCAGACCCTTTTAGTCAGTGTGGAAAATCTCTAGCAGTG
GCGCCCGAACAGGGACTTGAAAGCGAAAGGGAAACCAGAGGAGCTCTCTCGACGCAGGACTCGGCTTGCT
GAAGCGCGCACGGCAAGAGGCGAGGGGCGGCGACTGGTGAGTACGCCAAAAATTTTGACTAGCGGAGGCT
AGAAGGAGAGAGATGGGTGCGAGAGCGTCAGTATTAAGCGGGGGAGAATTAGATCGCGATGGGAAAAAAT
TCGGTTAAGGCCAGGGGGAAAGAAAAAATATAAATTAAAACATATAGTATGGGCAAGCAGGGAGCTAGAA
CGATTCGCAGTTAATCCTGGCCTGTTAGAAACATCAGAAGGCTGTAGACAAATACTGGGACAGCTACAAC
CATCCCTTCAGACAGGATCAGAAGAACTTAGATCATTATATAATACAGTAGCAACCCTCTATTGTGTGCA
TCAAAGGATAGAGATAAAAGACACCAAGGAAGCTTTAGACAAGATAGAGGAAGAGCAAAACAAAAGTAAG
ACCACCGCACAGCAAGCGGCCGGCCGCTGATCTTCAGACCTGGAGGAGGAGATATGAGGGACAATTGGAG
AAGTGAATTATATAAATATAAAGTAGTAAAAATTGAACCATTAGGAGTAGCACCCACCAAGGCAAAGAGA
AGAGTGGTGCAGAGAGAAAAAAGAGCAGTGGGAATAGGAGCTTTGTTCCTTGGGTTCTTGGGAGCAGCAG
GAAGCACTATGGGCGCAGCGTCAATGACGCTGACGGTACAGGCCAGACAATTATTGTCTGGTATAGTGCA
GCAGCAGAACAATTTGCTGAGGGCTATTGAGGCGCAACAGCATCTGTTGCAACTCACAGTCTGGGGCATC
AAGCAGCTCCAGGCAAGAATCCTGGCTGTGGAAAGATACCTAAAGGATCAACAGCTCCTGGGGATTTGGG
GTTGCTCTGGAAAACTCATTTGCACCACTGCTGTGCCTTGGAATGCTAGTTGGAGTAATAAATCTCTGGA
ACAGATTTGGAATCACACGACCTGGATGGAGTGGGACAGAGAATTAACAATTACACAAGCTTAATACACT
CCTTAATTGAAGAATCGCAAAACCAGCAAGAAAAGAATGAACAAGAATTATTGGAATTAGATAAATGGGC
AAGTTTGTGGAATTGGTTTAACATAACAAATTGGCTGTGGTATATAAAATTATTCATAATGATAGTAGGA
GGCTTGGTAGGTTTAAGAATAGTTTTTGCTGTACTTTCTATAGTGAATAGAGTTAGGCAGGGATATTCAC
CATTATCGTTTCAGACCCACCTCCCAACCCCGAGGGGACCCGACAGGCCCGAAGGAATAGAAGAAGAAGG
TGGAGAGAGAGACAGAGACAGATCCATTCGATTAGTGAACGGATCGGCACTGCGTGCGCCAATTCTGCAG
ACAAATGGCAGTATTCATCCACAATTTTAAAAGAAAAGGGGGGATTGGGGGGTACAGTGCAGGGGAAAGA
ATAGTAGACATAATAGCAACAGACATACAAACTAAAGAATTACAAAAACAAATTACAAAAATTCAAAATT
TTCGGGTTTATTACAGGGACAGCAGAGATCCAGTTTGGTTAATTAACTGCAGCCCCGATAAAATAAAAGA
TTTTATTTAGTCTCCAGAAAAAGGGGGGAATGAAAGACCCCACCTGTAGGTTTGGCAAGCTAGCTGCAGT
AACGCCATTTTGCAAGGCATGGAAAAATACCAAACCAAGAATAGAGAAGTTCAGATCAAGGGCGGGTACA
TGAAAATAGCTAACGTTGGGCCAAACAGGATATCTGCGGTGAGCAGTTTCGGCCCCGGCCCGGGGCCAAG
AACAGATGGTCACCGCAGTTTCGGCCCCGGCCCGAGGCCAAGAACAGATGGTCCCCAGATATGGCCCAAC
CCTCAGCAGTTTCTTAAGACCCATCAGATGTTTCCAGGCTCCCCCAAGGACCTGAAATGACCCTGCGCCT
TATTTGAATTAACCAATCAGCCTGCTTCTCGCTTCTGTTCGCGCGCTTCTGCTTCCCGAGCTCTATAAAA
GAGCTCACAACCCCTCACTCGGCGCGCCAGTCCTCCGACAGACTGAGTCGCCCGGGGGTCTAGAGCCGCC
ATGGATTATAAAGATGACGATGACAAAGACTATAAAGACGATGACGACAAAGATTACAAGGACGACGACG
ACAAAGCGGCCGCTATGGAGCAAGTCCCGGAAGACCAGGGACCGCAGAGAGAACCCTATAATGAGTGGGC
CCTGGAGGTGTTGGAGGAACTGAAGCAGGAAGCAGTACGGCACTTCCCTAGACCTTGGCTCCACCAACTC
GGCCAGTACATCTATGACACCTACGGTGACACCTGGGAGGGCGTACAGGCTATAATAAGGATTTTGCAAC
AACTGCTTTTTATACATTATAGAATCGGATGTCAACACAGTCGGATTGGTATAACTCCACAACGGCGCCG
CAGAGACGGTGCGAATAGGTCCTAACCCGGGGAATTCTCGACCTTGACTGGCGGCGCGACCTTGAGGCCT
GCGTTCGCCTCAGTTGCCCCCTCTGTGCAATGGGGAGACGCGCCTCATCGCTTGACAACGGCCGAAGAGC
CGCCGCGCTTCCGTCTCCCGCGTGCGCGCGCCATGCTGCCCACCCCCGTTCCGCACTGACCCTCCCCCGT
GCCCCGCGTCCCGTACTGCCGCCCCGCCCCGAGTCCCATGCCGCAGCCACCGCGACGGAGCCCGCAGGCG
GGAACCTGCCTCCGCGCGTTAGCGCGCACGCGCGCCTCATGTGTCGTCCCCATCAGCGCCGGCTTCCGTC
TATAGGCCAGATGCACTGTCACTCTGGCGAAGTCGCAGACCCGATTGGCCGGGACGGAGGCGCGAGACCG
GGTTGCGGGCGGGGCCGAACGTGGTATAAAAGGGGCGGGAGGCCAGGCTCGTGCCGTTTTGCAGACGCCA
CCGCCGAGGAAAACCGTGTACTATTAGCCACGCGTGCCACCATGACCGAGTACAAGCCCACGGTGCGCCT
CGCCACCCGCGACGACGTCCCCCGGGCCGTACGCACCCTCGCCGCCGCGTTCGCCGACTACCCCGCCACG
CGCCACACCGTCGACCCGGACCGCCACATCGAGCGGGTCACCGAGCTGCAAGAACTCTTCCTCACGCGCG
TCGGGCTCGACATCGGCAAGGTGTGGGTCGCGGACGACGGCGCCGCGGTGGCGGTCTGGACCACGCCGGA
GAGCGTCGAAGCGGGGGCGGTGTTCGCCGAGATCGGCCCGCGCATGGCCGAGTTGAGCGGTTCCCGGCTG
GCCGCGCAGCAACAGATGGAAGGCCTCCTGGCGCCGCACCGGCCCAAGGAGCCCGCGTGGTTCCTGGCCA
CCGTCGGCGTCTCGCCCGACCACCAGGGCAAGGGTCTGGGCAGCGCCGTCGTGCTCCCCGGAGTGGAGGC
GGCCGAGCGCGCCGGGGTGCCCGCCTTCCTGGAGACCTCCGCGCCCCGCAACCTCCCCTTCTACGAGCGG
CTCGGCTTCACCGTCACCGCCGACGTCGAGGTGCCCGAAGGACCGCGCACCTGGTGCATGACCCGCAAGC
CCGGTGCCTGAGCGATCGCTAATCAACCTCTGGATTACAAAATTTGTGAAAGATTGACTGGTATTCTTAA
CTATGTTGCTCCTTTTACGCTATGTGGATACGCTGCTTTAATGCCTTTGTATCATGCTATTGCTTCCCGT
ATGGCTTTCATTTTCTCCTCCTTGTATAAATCCTGGTTGCTGTCTCTTTATGAGGAGTTGTGGCCCGTTG
TCAGGCAACGTGGCGTGGTGTGCACTGTGTTTGCTGACGCAACCCCCACTGGTTGGGGCATTGCCACCAC
CTGTCAGCTCCTTTCCGGGACTTTCGCTTTCCCCCTCCCTATTGCCACGGCGGAACTCATCGCCGCCTGC
CTTGCCCGCTGCTGGACAGGGGCTCGGCTGTTGGGCACTGACAATTCCGTGGTGTTGTCGGGGAAGCTGA
CGTCCTTTCCATGGCTGCTCGCCTGTGTTGCCACCTGGATTCTGCGCGGGACGTCCTTCTGCTACGTCCC
TTCGGCCCTCAATCCAGCGGACCTTCCTTCCCGCGGCCTGCTGCCGGCTCTGCGGCCTCTTCCGCGTCTT
CGCCTTCGCCCTCAGACGAGTCGGATCTCCCTTTGGGCCGCCTCCCCGCTTAATCGCGTCGAGACCTAGA
AAAACATGGAGCAATCACAAGTAGCAATACAGCAGCTACCAATGCTGATTGTGCCTGGCTAGAAGCACAA
GAGGAGGAGGAGGTGGGTTTTCCAGTCACACCTCAGGTACCTTTAAGACCAATGACTTACAAGGCAGCTG
TAGATCTTAGCCACTTTTTAAAAGAAAAGGGGGGACTGGAAGGGCTAATTCACTCCCAACGAAGACAAGA
TATCCTTGATCTGTGGATCTACCACACACAAGGCTACTTCCCTGATTGGCAGAACTACACACCAGGGCCA
GGGATCAGATATCCACTGACCTTTGGATGGTGCTACAAGCTAGTACCAGTTGAGCAAGAGAAGGTAGAAG
AAGCCAATGAAGGAGAGAACACCCGCTTGTTACACCCTGTGAGCCTGCATGGGATGGATGACCCGGAGAG
AGAAGTATTAGAGTGGAGGTTTGACAGCCGCCTAGCATTTCATCACATGGCCCGAGAGCTGCATCCGGAC
TGTACTGGGTCTCTCTGGTTAGACCAGATCTGAGCCTGGGAGCTCTCTGGCTAACTAGGGAACCCACTGC
TTAAGCCTCAATAAAGCTTGCCTTGAGTGCTTCAAGTAGTGTGTGCCCGTCTGTTGTGTGACTCTGGTAA
CTAGAGATCCCTCAGACCCTTTTAGTCAGTGTGGAAAATCTCTAGCAGGGCCCGTTTCATGTGAGCAAAA
GGCCAGCAAAAGGCCAGGAACCGTAAAAAGGCCGCGTTGCTGGCGTTTTTCCATAGGCTCCGCCCCCCTG
ACGAGCATCACAAAAATCGACGCTCAAGTCAGAGGTGGCGAAACCCGACAGGACTATAAAGATACCAGGC
GTTTCCCCCTGGAAGCTCCCTCGTGCGCTCTCCTGTTCCGACCCTGCCGCTTACCGGATACCTGTCCGCC
TTTCTCCCTTCGGGAAGCGTGGCGCTTTCTCATAGCTCACGCTGTAGGTATCTCAGTTCGGTGTAGGTCG
TTCGCTCCAAGCTGGGCTGTGTGCACGAACCCCCCGTTCAGCCCGACCGCTGCGCCTTATCCGGTAACTA
TCGTCTTGAGTCCAACCCGGTAAGACACGACTTATCGCCACTGGCAGCAGCCACTGGTAACAGGATTAGC
AGAGCGAGGTATGTAGGCGGTGCTACAGAGTTCTTGAAGTGGTGGCCTAACTACGGCTACACTAGAAGAA
CAGTATTTGGTATCTGCGCTCTGCTGAAGCCAGTTACCTTCGGAAAAAGAGTTGGTAGCTCTTGATCCGG
CAAACAAACCACCGCTGGTAGCGGTGGTTTTTTTGTTTGCAAGCAGCAGATTACGCGCAGAAAAAAAGGA
TCTCAAGAAGATCCTTTGATCTTTTCTACGGGGTCTGACGCTCAGTGGAACGAAAACTCACGTTAAGGGA
TTTTGGTCATGAGATTATCAAAAAGGATCTTCACCTAGATCCTTTTAAATTAAAAATGAAGTTTTAAATC
AATCTAAAGTATATATGAGTAAACTTGGTCTGACAGTTACCAATGCTTAATCAGTGAGGCACCTATCTCA
GCGATCTGTCTATTTCGTTCATCCATAGTTGCCTGACTCCCCGTCGTGTAGATAACTACGATACGGGAGG
GCTTACCATCTGGCCCCAGTGCTGCAATGATACCGCGAGACCCACGCTCACCGGCTCCAGATTTATCAGC
AATAAACCAGCCAGCCGGAAGGGCCGAGCGCAGAAGTGGTCCTGCAACTTTATCCGCCTCCATCCAGTCT
ATTAATTGTTGCCGGGAAGCTAGAGTAAGTAGTTCGCCAGTTAATAGTTTGCGCAACGTTGTTGCCATTG
CTACAGGCATCGTGGTGTCACGCTCGTCGTTTGGTATGGCTTCATTCAGCTCCGGTTCCCAACGATCAAG
GCGAGTTACATGATCCCCCATGTTGTGCAAAAAAGCGGTTAGCTCCTTCGGTCCTCCGATCGTTGTCAGA
AGTAAGTTGGCCGCAGTGTTATCACTCATGGTTATGGCAGCACTGCATAATTCTCTTACTGTCATGCCAT
CCGTAAGATGCTTTTCTGTGACTGGTGAGTACTCAACCAAGTCATTCTGAGAATAGTGTATGCGGCGACC
GAGTTGCTCTTGCCCGGCGTCAATACGGGATAATACCGCGCCACATAGCAGAACTTTAAAAGTGCTCATC
ATTGGAAAACGTTCTTCGGGGCGAAAACTCTCAAGGATCTTACCGCTGTTGAGATCCAGTTCGATGTAAC
CCACTCGTGCACCCAACTGATCTTCAGCATCTTTTACTTTCACCAGCGTTTCTGGGTGAGCAAAAACAGG
AAGGCAAAATGCCGCAAAAAAGGGAATAAGGGCGACACGGAAATGTTGAATACTCATACTCTTCCTTTTT
CAATATTATTGAAGCATTTATCAGGGTTATTGTCTCATGAGCGGATACATATTTGAATGTATTTAGAAAA
ATAAACAAATAGGGGTTCCGCGCACATTTCCCCGAAAAGTGCCACCTGACGTCGACGGATCGGGAGATCT
CCCGATCCCCTATGGTGCACTCTCAGTACAATCTGCTCTGATGCCGCATAGTTAAGCCAGTATCTGCTCC
CTGCTTGTGTGTTGGAGGTCGCTGAGTAGTGCGCGAGCAAAATTTAAGCTACAACAAGGCAAGGCTTGAC
CGACAATTGCATGAAG
