>Addgene plasmid #115834 | pscALPS-SIV-CPZ-LB7 vpr | depositor partial sequence | sequence record 218783 | SIV CPZ LB7 Vpr
TCTAGAGCCGCCATGGATTATAAAGATGACGATGACAAAGACTATAAAGACGATGACGACAAAGATTACA
AGGACGACGACGACAAAGCGGCCGCTATGGAGCAAGTCCCGGAAGACCAGGGACCGCAGAGAGAACCCTA
TAATGAGTGGGCCCTGGAGGTGTTGGAGGAACTGAAGCAGGAAGCAGTACGGCACTTCCCTAGACCTTGG
CTCCACCAACTCGGCCAGTACATCTATGACACCTACGGTGACACCTGGGAGGGCGTACAGGCTATAATAA
GGATTTTGCAACAACTGCTTTTTATACATTATAGAATCGGATGTCAACACAGTCGGATTGGTATAACTCC
ACAACGGCGCCGCAGAGACGGTGCGAATAGGTCCTAACCCGGGGAATTC
